Addgene plasmid #221519: MAPK8_BirA_Cterm
Purpose: Flag-tagged biotinylation enzyme for co-expression of Mapk8
Depositing lab: Alessandro Ori. Depositing organization: Leibniz Institute on Aging - Fritz Lipmann Institute (FLI).
Backbone
  Vector backbone: BirA_Cterm
  Backbone size w/o insert (bp): 6155
  Vector type: Mammalian Expression
  Selectable markers: Hygromycin
Growth in bacteria
  Bacterial resistance: Ampicillin, 100 μg/mL
  Growth temperature: 37°C
  Growth strain: DH5alpha
  Copy number: High Copy
Gene/Insert
  Gene/Insert name: MAPK8
  Species: H. sapiens (human)
  Insert size (bp): 1281
  Entrez Gene: MAPK8 (a.k.a. JNK, JNK-46, JNK1, JNK1A2, JNK21B1/2, PRKM8, SAPK1, SAPK1c)
  Tag / fusion protein: BirA (C terminal on insert)
  Cloning method: Gateway Cloning
Terms and licenses: Academic/Nonprofit Terms; Industry Terms: Not Available to Industry
How to cite: MAPK8_BirA_Cterm was a gift from Alessandro Ori (Addgene plasmid # 221519 ; http://n2t.net/addgene:221519 ; RRID:Addgene_221519)
