[The description below was written by a language model from this plasmid's Addgene catalogue record and pLannotate feature annotations shown in this document.]
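Description:
MAPK8_BirA_Cterm is a mammalian expression plasmid of 7,436 bp in which human MAPK8 (JNK1; 1,281 bp insert) was introduced by Gateway cloning into the BirA_Cterm backbone. It is maintained in E. coli through a high-copy ColE1/pUC-type origin with ampicillin resistance (AmpR under its own bla promoter). A fragment of the f1 origin and remnants of lac regulatory sequence are also present. The two sequence records (depositor and sequencing-derived) are the same length and carry the same 25 features, differing only in orientation and start point.

The expression cassette begins with the CMV enhancer and promoter, followed immediately by two short tet-operator matches. This layout suggests a tetracycline-regulated CMV promoter that a Tet repressor can hold off, although the record does not explicitly describe inducibility. Downstream, attB1 and attB2 remnants flank the MAPK8 coding sequence, which continues into the E. coli biotin ligase BirA and a short FLAG epitope match, with a bGH polyadenylation signal terminating the transcript. The product is therefore MAPK8 carrying a C-terminal BirA-FLAG fusion.

An FRT site sits directly upstream of a hygromycin resistance gene that has no complete promoter of its own and ends in an SV40 poly(A) signal. This design is typical of vectors made for FLP-mediated integration at a genomic FRT docking site, where insertion activates the marker and allows hygromycin selection of stable lines.

The catalogue describes the construct as a FLAG-tagged biotinylation enzyme for expression with MAPK8. That fits proximity-dependent biotinylation studies of MAPK8 interaction partners, but the record does not say whether the BirA is a promiscuous mutant.
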