Features (pLannotate 1.2.2; 25 found; start..end, strand, type, name):
     28..80      -  misc_feature   bom (fragment): basis of mobility region from pBR322
    235..614     +  enhancer       CMV enhancer: human cytomegalovirus immediate early enhancer
    615..818     +  promoter       CMV promoter: human cytomegalovirus (CMV) immediate early promoter
    820..839     +  promoter       PLtetO-1 promoter (fragment): modified phage lambda PL promoter with tet operator sites (Lutz and Bujard, 1997)
    841..860     +  promoter       PLtetO-1 promoter (fragment): modified phage lambda PL promoter with tet operator sites (Lutz and Bujard, 1997)
    868..901     +  promoter       TRE3GV promoter (fragment): 3rd-generation Tet-responsive promoter that can be activated by binding of Tet-On® 3G, optimized for retroviral and lentiviral vectors
    988..1005    +  protein_bind   attB1 (fragment): mutant version of attB; core recombination site for the Gateway® BP reaction BP Clonase™
   1014..2294    +  CDS            MAPK8: MK08_HUMAN - Also known as JNK1, PRKM8, SAPK1, SAPK1C. Experimental evidence at protein level: Swiss-Prot protein existence level 1. JNK1 isoforms display different binding patterns: beta-1 preferentially binds to c-Jun, whereas alpha-1, alpha-2, and beta-2 have a similar low level of binding to both c-Jun or ATF2. However, there is no correlation between binding and phosphorylation, which is achieved at about the same efficiency by all isoforms. From Homo sapiens (Human).
   2302..2319    -  protein_bind   attB2 (fragment): mutant version of attB; core recombination site for the Gateway® BP reaction BP Clonase™
   2331..3293    +  CDS            birA: BIRA_ECOLI - Also known as bioR, dhbB. Experimental evidence at protein level: Swiss-Prot protein existence level 1. Acts both as a biotin--[acetyl-CoA-carboxylase] ligase and a biotin-operon repressor. In the presence of ATP, BirA activates biotin to form the BirA-biotinyl-5'-adenylate (BirA-bio-5'-AMP or holoBirA) complex. HoloBirA can either transfer the biotinyl moiety to the biotin carboxyl carrier protein (BCCP) subunit of acetyl-CoA carboxylase, or bind to the biotin operator site and inhibit transcription of the operon. From Escherichia coli (strain K12).
   3324..3347    +  CDS            3xFLAG (fragment): three tandem FLAG® epitope tags
   3394..3618    +  polyA_signal   bGH poly(A) signal: bovine growth hormone polyadenylation signal
   3622..3643    +  promoter       SV40 promoter (fragment): SV40 enhancer and early promoter
   3664..3897    +  rep_origin     f1 ori (fragment) (sequence partly withheld): f1 bacteriophage origin of replication; arrow indicates direction of (+) strand synthesis
   3902..3949    +  protein_bind   FRT: FLP-mediated recombination occurs in the 8-bp core sequence TCTAGAAA (Turan and Bode, 2011). FLP recombinase from the Saccharomyces cerevisiae 2μ plasmid
   3957..4979    +  CDS            HygR: aminoglycoside phosphotransferase from E. coli; aph(4)-Ia; confers resistance to hygromycin
   4989..5114    +  CDS            ble (fragment): BLE_KLEPN - Experimental evidence at protein level: Swiss-Prot protein existence level 1. Binding protein with a strong affinity to the bleomycin family of antibiotics. Binds to CL990; an antimitotic-antibiotic compound. From Klebsiella pneumoniae.
   5109..5230    +  polyA_signal   SV40 poly(A) signal: SV40 polyadenylation signal
   5303..5319    -  protein_bind   lac operator: The lac repressor binds to the lac operator to inhibit transcription in E. coli. This inhibition can be relieved by adding lactose or isopropyl-β-D-thiogalactopyranoside (IPTG). lac repressor encoded by lacI
   5327..5357    -  promoter       lac promoter: promoter for the E. coli lac operon
   5372..5393    -  protein_bind   CAP binding site: CAP binding activates transcription in the presence of cAMP. E. coli catabolite activator protein
   5406..5498    -  CDS            lacI (fragment): lac repressor; lacI; The lac repressor binds to the lac operator to inhibit transcription in E. coli. This inhibition can be relieved by adding lactose or isopropyl-β-D-thiogalactopyranoside (IPTG).
   5681..6269    -  rep_origin     ori: high-copy-number ColE1/pMB1/pBR322/pUC origin of replication
   6440..7300    -  CDS            AmpR: β-lactamase; bla; confers resistance to ampicillin, carbenicillin, and related antibiotics
   7301..7405    -  promoter       AmpR promoter: bla
>Addgene plasmid #221519 | MAPK8_BirA_Cterm | depositor full sequence | sequence record 434331 | MAPK8_BirA_Cterm sequence 7436 bps
GACGGATCGGGAGATCTCCCGATCCCCTATGGTGCACTCTCAGTACAATCTGCTCTGATGCCGCATAGTT
AAGCCAGTATCTGCTCCCTGCTTGTGTGTTGGAGGTCGCTGAGTAGTGCGCGAGCAAAATTTAAGCTACA
ACAAGGCAAGGCTTGACCGACAATTGCATGAAGAATCTGCTTAGGGTTAGGCGTTTTGCGCTGCTTCGCG
ATGTACGGGCCAGATATACGCGTTGACATTGATTATTGACTAGTTATTAATAGTAATCAATTACGGGGTC
ATTAGTTCATAGCCCATATATGGAGTTCCGCGTTACATAACTTACGGTAAATGGCCCGCCTGGCTGACCG
CCCAACGACCCCCGCCCATTGACGTCAATAATGACGTATGTTCCCATAGTAACGCCAATAGGGACTTTCC
ATTGACGTCAATGGGTGGAGTATTTACGGTAAACTGCCCACTTGGCAGTACATCAAGTGTATCATATGCC
AAGTACGCCCCCTATTGACGTCAATGACGGTAAATGGCCCGCCTGGCATTATGCCCAGTACATGACCTTA
TGGGACTTTCCTACTTGGCAGTACATCTACGTATTAGTCATCGCTATTACCATGGTGATGCGGTTTTGGC
AGTACATCAATGGGCGTGGATAGCGGTTTGACTCACGGGGATTTCCAAGTCTCCACCCCATTGACGTCAA
TGGGAGTTTGTTTTGGCACCAAAATCAACGGGACTTTCCAAAATGTCGTAACAACTCCGCCCCATTGACG
CAAATGGGCGGTAGGCGTGTACGGTGGGAGGTCTATATAAGCAGAGCTCTCCCTATCAGTGATAGAGATC
TCCCTATCAGTGATAGAGATCGTCGACGAGCTCGTTTAGTGAACCGTCAGATCGCCTGGAGACGCCATCC
ACGCTGTTTTGACCTCCATAGAAGACACCGGGACCGATCCAGCCTCCGGACTCTAGCGTTTAAACTTAAG
CTTTAGACAAGTTTGTACAAAAAAGTTGGCACCATGAGCAGAAGCAAGCGTGACAACAATTTTTATAGTG
TAGAGATTGGAGATTCTACATTCACAGTCCTGAAACGATATCAGAATTTAAAACCTATAGGCTCAGGAGC
TCAAGGAATAGTATGCGCAGCTTATGATGCCATTCTTGAAAGAAATGTTGCAATCAAGAAGCTAAGCCGA
CCATTTCAGAATCAGACTCATGCCAAGCGGGCCTACAGAGAGCTAGTTCTTATGAAATGTGTTAATCACA
AAAATATAATTGGCCTTTTGAATGTTTTCACACCACAGAAATCCCTAGAAGAATTTCAAGATGTTTACAT
AGTCATGGAGCTCATGGATGCAAATCTTTGCCAAGTGATTCAGATGGAGCTAGATCATGAAAGAATGTCC
TACCTTCTCTATCAGATGCTGTGTGGAATCAAGCACCTTCATTCTGCTGGAATTATTCATCGGGACTTAA
AGCCCAGTAATATAGTAGTAAAATCTGATTGCACTTTGAAGATTCTTGACTTCGGTCTGGCCAGGACTGC
AGGAACGAGTTTTATGATGACGCCTTATGTAGTGACTCGCTACTACAGAGCACCCGAGGTCATCCTTGGC
ATGGGCTACAAGGAAAACGTTGACATTTGGTCAGTTGGGTGCATCATGGGAGAAATGATCAAAGGTGGTG
TTTTGTTCCCAGGTACAGATCATATTGATCAGTGGAATAAAGTTATTGAACAGCTTGGAACACCATGTCC
TGAATTCATGAAGAAACTGCAACCAACAGTAAGGACTTACGTTGAAAACAGACCTAAATATGCTGGATAT
AGCTTTGAGAAACTCTTCCCTGATGTCCTTTTCCCAGCTGACTCAGAACACAACAAACTTAAAGCCAGTC
AGGCAAGGGATTTGTTATCCAAAATGCTGGTAATAGATGCATCTAAAAGGATCTCTGTAGATGAAGCTCT
CCAACACCCGTACATCAATGTCTGGTATGATCCTTCTGAAGCAGAAGCTCCACCACCAAAGATCCCTGAC
AAGCAGTTAGATGAAAGGGAACACACAATAGAAGAGTGGAAAGAATTGATATATAAGGAAGTTATGGACT
TGGAGGAGAGAACCAAGAATGGAGTTATACGGGGGCAGCCCTCTCCTTTAGGTGCAGCAGTGATCAATGG
CTCTCAGCATCCATCATCATCGTCGTCTGTCAATGATGTGTCTTCAATGTCAACAGATCCGACTTTGGCC
TCTGATACAGACAGCAGTCTAGAAGCAGCAGCTGGGCCTCTGGGCTGCTGTAGATTGCCAACTTTCTTGT
ACAAAGTGGTTGATTCTAGAATGAAGGACAACACCGTGCCCCTGAAGCTGATCGCCCTGCTGGCCAACGG
CGAGTTCCACAGCGGCGAGCAGCTGGGCGAGACCCTGGGCATGAGCCGGGCCGCCATCAACAAGCACATC
CAGACCCTGCGGGACTGGGGCGTGGACGTGTTCACCGTGCCCGGCAAGGGCTACAGCCTGCCCGAGCCCA
TCCAGCTGCTGAACGCCAAGCAGATCCTGGGCCAGCTGGACGGCGGCAGCGTGGCCGTGCTGCCCGTGAT
CGACAGCACCAACCAGTACCTGCTGGACCGGATCGGCGAGCTGAAGAGCGGCGACGCCTGCATCGCCGAG
TACCAGCAGGCCGGCCGGGGCGGCCGGGGCCGGAAGTGGTTCAGCCCCTTCGGCGCCAACCTGTACCTGA
GCATGTTCTGGCGGCTGGAGCAGGGCCCCGCCGCCGCCATCGGCCTGAGCCTGGTGATCGGCATCGTGAT
GGCCGAGGTGCTGCGGAAGCTGGGCGCCGACAAGGTGCGGGTGAAGTGGCCCAACGACCTGTACCTGCAG
GACCGGAAGCTGGCCGGCATCCTGGTGGAGCTGACCGGCAAGACCGGCGACGCCGCCCAGATCGTGATCG
GCGCCGGCATCAACATGGCCATGCGGCGGGTGGAGGAGAGCGTGGTGAACCAGGGCTGGATCACCCTGCA
GGAGGCCGGCATCAACCTGGACCGGAACACCCTGGCCGCCATGCTGATCCGGGAGCTGCGGGCCGCCCTG
GAGCTGTTCGAGCAGGAGGGCCTGGCCCCCTACCTGAGCCGGTGGGAGAAGCTGGACAACTTCATCAACC
GGCCCGTGAAGCTGATCATCGGCGACAAGGAGATCTTCGGCATCAGCCGGGGCATCGACAAGCAGGGCGC
CCTGCTGCTGGAGCAGGACGGCATCATCAAGCCCTGGATGGGCGGCGAGATCAGCCTGCGGAGCGCCGAG
AAGGGGGGATCTGGCCCCGGCGGCGGCGCGCCAGACTACAAAGACGATGACGATAAATAACTCGAGTCTA
GAGGGCCCGTTTAAACCCGCTGATCAGCCTCGACTGTGCCTTCTAGTTGCCAGCCATCTGTTGTTTGCCC
CTCCCCCGTGCCTTCCTTGACCCTGGAAGGTGCCACTCCCACTGTCCTTTCCTAATAAAATGAGGAAATT
GCATCGCATTGTCTGAGTAGGTGTCATTCTATTCTGGGGGGTGGGGTGGGGCAGGACAGCAAGGGGGAGG
ATTGGGAAGACAATAGCAGGCATGCTGGGGATGCGGTGGGCTCTATGGCTTCTGAGGCGGAAAGAACCAG
CTGGGGCTCTAGGGGGTATCCCC
[124 nt withheld, positions 3664-3787]
C
[91 nt withheld, positions 3789-3879]
AGGGTGATGGTTCACGTACCTAGAAGTTCCTATTCCGAAGTTCCTATTCTCTAGAAAGTATAGGAACTTC
CTTGGCCAAAAAGCCTGAACTCACCGCGACGTCTGTCGAGAAGTTTCTGATCGAAAAGTTCGACAGCGTC
TCCGACCTGATGCAGCTCTCGGAGGGCGAAGAATCTCGTGCTTTCAGCTTCGATGTAGGAGGGCGTGGAT
ATGTCCTGCGGGTAAATAGCTGCGCCGATGGTTTCTACAAAGATCGTTATGTTTATCGGCACTTTGCATC
GGCCGCGCTCCCGATTCCGGAAGTGCTTGACATTGGGGATTTCAGCGAGAGCCTGACCTATTGCATCTCC
CGCCGTGCACAGGGTGTCACGTTGCAAGACCTGCCTGAAACCGAACTGCCCGCTGTTCTGCAGCCGGTCG
CGGAGGCCATGGATGCGATCGCTGCGGCCGATCTTAGCCAGACGAGCGGGTTCGGCCCATTCGGACCGCA
AGGAATCGGTCAATACACTACATGGCGTGATTTCATATGCGCGATTGCTGATCCCCATGTGTATCACTGG
CAAACTGTGATGGACGACACCGTCAGTGCGTCCGTCGCGCAGGCTCTCGATGAGCTGATGCTTTGGGCCG
AGGACTGCCCCGAAGTCCGGCACCTCGTGCACGCGGATTTCGGCTCCAACAATGTCCTGACGGACAATGG
CCGCATAACAGCGGTCATTGACTGGAGCGAGGCGATGTTCGGGGATTCCCAATACGAGGTCGCCAACATC
TTCTTCTGGAGGCCGTGGTTGGCTTGTATGGAGCAGCAGACGCGCTACTTCGAGCGGAGGCATCCGGAGC
TTGCAGGATCGCCGCGGCTCCGGGCGTATATGCTCCGCATTGGTCTTGACCAACTCTATCAGAGCTTGGT
TGACGGCAATTTCGATGATGCAGCTTGGGCGCAGGGTCGATGCGACGCAATCGTCCGATCCGGAGCCGGG
ACTGTCGGGCGTACACAAATCGCCCGCAGAAGCGCGGCCGTCTGGACCGATGGCTGTGTAGAAGTACTCG
CCGATAGTGGAAACCGACGCCCCAGCACTCGTCCGAGGGCAAAGGAATAGCACGTACTACGAGATTTCGA
TTCCACCGCCGCCTTCTATGAAAGGTTGGGCTTCGGAATCGTTTTCCGGGACGCCGGCTGGATGATCCTC
CAGCGCGGGGATCTCATGCTGGAGTTCTTCGCCCACCCCAACTTGTTTATTGCAGCTTATAATGGTTACA
AATAAAGCAATAGCATCACAAATTTCACAAATAAAGCATTTTTTTCACTGCATTCTAGTTGTGGTTTGTC
CAAACTCATCAATGTATCTTATCATGTCTGTATACCGTCGACCTCTAGCTAGAGCTTGGCGTAATCATGG
TCATAGCTGTTTCCTGTGTGAAATTGTTATCCGCTCACAATTCCACACAACATACGAGCCGGAAGCATAA
AGTGTAAAGCCTGGGGTGCCTAATGAGTGAGCTAACTCACATTAATTGCGTTGCGCTCACTGCCCGCTTT
CCAGTCGGGAAACCTGTCGTGCCAGCTGCATTAATGAATCGGCCAACGCGCGGGGAGAGGCGGTTTGCGT
ATTGGGCGCTCTTCCGCTTCCTCGCTCACTGACTCGCTGCGCTCGGTCGTTCGGCTGCGGCGAGCGGTAT
CAGCTCACTCAAAGGCGGTAATACGGTTATCCACAGAATCAGGGGATAACGCAGGAAAGAACATGTGAGC
AAAAGGCCAGCAAAAGGCCAGGAACCGTAAAAAGGCCGCGTTGCTGGCGTTTTTCCATAGGCTCCGCCCC
CCTGACGAGCATCACAAAAATCGACGCTCAAGTCAGAGGTGGCGAAACCCGACAGGACTATAAAGATACC
AGGCGTTTCCCCCTGGAAGCTCCCTCGTGCGCTCTCCTGTTCCGACCCTGCCGCTTACCGGATACCTGTC
CGCCTTTCTCCCTTCGGGAAGCGTGGCGCTTTCTCATAGCTCACGCTGTAGGTATCTCAGTTCGGTGTAG
GTCGTTCGCTCCAAGCTGGGCTGTGTGCACGAACCCCCCGTTCAGCCCGACCGCTGCGCCTTATCCGGTA
ACTATCGTCTTGAGTCCAACCCGGTAAGACACGACTTATCGCCACTGGCAGCAGCCACTGGTAACAGGAT
TAGCAGAGCGAGGTATGTAGGCGGTGCTACAGAGTTCTTGAAGTGGTGGCCTAACTACGGCTACACTAGA
AGAACAGTATTTGGTATCTGCGCTCTGCTGAAGCCAGTTACCTTCGGAAAAAGAGTTGGTAGCTCTTGAT
CCGGCAAACAAACCACCGCTGGTAGCGGTGGTTTTTTTGTTTGCAAGCAGCAGATTACGCGCAGAAAAAA
AGGATCTCAAGAAGATCCTTTGATCTTTTCTACGGGGTCTGACGCTCAGTGGAACGAAAACTCACGTTAA
GGGATTTTGGTCATGAGATTATCAAAAAGGATCTTCACCTAGATCCTTTTAAATTAAAAATGAAGTTTTA
AATCAATCTAAAGTATATATGAGTAAACTTGGTCTGACAGTTACCAATGCTTAATCAGTGAGGCACCTAT
CTCAGCGATCTGTCTATTTCGTTCATCCATAGTTGCCTGACTCCCCGTCGTGTAGATAACTACGATACGG
GAGGGCTTACCATCTGGCCCCAGTGCTGCAATGATACCGCGAGACCCACGCTCACCGGCTCCAGATTTAT
CAGCAATAAACCAGCCAGCCGGAAGGGCCGAGCGCAGAAGTGGTCCTGCAACTTTATCCGCCTCCATCCA
GTCTATTAATTGTTGCCGGGAAGCTAGAGTAAGTAGTTCGCCAGTTAATAGTTTGCGCAACGTTGTTGCC
ATTGCTACAGGCATCGTGGTGTCACGCTCGTCGTTTGGTATGGCTTCATTCAGCTCCGGTTCCCAACGAT
CAAGGCGAGTTACATGATCCCCCATGTTGTGCAAAAAAGCGGTTAGCTCCTTCGGTCCTCCGATCGTTGT
CAGAAGTAAGTTGGCCGCAGTGTTATCACTCATGGTTATGGCAGCACTGCATAATTCTCTTACTGTCATG
CCATCCGTAAGATGCTTTTCTGTGACTGGTGAGTACTCAACCAAGTCATTCTGAGAATAGTGTATGCGGC
GACCGAGTTGCTCTTGCCCGGCGTCAATACGGGATAATACCGCGCCACATAGCAGAACTTTAAAAGTGCT
CATCATTGGAAAACGTTCTTCGGGGCGAAAACTCTCAAGGATCTTACCGCTGTTGAGATCCAGTTCGATG
TAACCCACTCGTGCACCCAACTGATCTTCAGCATCTTTTACTTTCACCAGCGTTTCTGGGTGAGCAAAAA
CAGGAAGGCAAAATGCCGCAAAAAAGGGAATAAGGGCGACACGGAAATGTTGAATACTCATACTCTTCCT
TTTTCAATATTATTGAAGCATTTATCAGGGTTATTGTCTCATGAGCGGATACATATTTGAATGTATTTAG
AAAAATAAACAAATAGGGGTTCCGCGCACATTTCCCCGAAAAGTGCCACCTGACGTC
