Features (pLannotate 1.2.2; 25 found; start..end, strand, type, name):
    239..262     -  CDS            3xFLAG (fragment): three tandem FLAG® epitope tags
    293..1255    -  CDS            birA: BIRA_ECOLI - Also known as bioR, dhbB. Experimental evidence at protein level: Swiss-Prot protein existence level 1. Acts both as a biotin--[acetyl-CoA-carboxylase] ligase and a biotin-operon repressor. In the presence of ATP, BirA activates biotin to form the BirA-biotinyl-5'-adenylate (BirA-bio-5'-AMP or holoBirA) complex. HoloBirA can either transfer the biotinyl moiety to the biotin carboxyl carrier protein (BCCP) subunit of acetyl-CoA carboxylase, or bind to the biotin operator site and inhibit transcription of the operon. From Escherichia coli (strain K12).
   1267..1284    +  protein_bind   attB2 (fragment): mutant version of attB; core recombination site for the Gateway® BP reaction BP Clonase™
   1292..2572    -  CDS            MAPK8: MK08_HUMAN - Also known as JNK1, PRKM8, SAPK1, SAPK1C. Experimental evidence at protein level: Swiss-Prot protein existence level 1. JNK1 isoforms display different binding patterns: beta-1 preferentially binds to c-Jun, whereas alpha-1, alpha-2, and beta-2 have a similar low level of binding to both c-Jun or ATF2. However, there is no correlation between binding and phosphorylation, which is achieved at about the same efficiency by all isoforms. From Homo sapiens (Human).
   2581..2598    -  protein_bind   attB1 (fragment): mutant version of attB; core recombination site for the Gateway® BP reaction BP Clonase™
   2685..2718    -  promoter       TRE3GV promoter (fragment): 3rd-generation Tet-responsive promoter that can be activated by binding of Tet-On® 3G, optimized for retroviral and lentiviral vectors
   2726..2745    -  promoter       PLtetO-1 promoter (fragment): modified phage lambda PL promoter with tet operator sites (Lutz and Bujard, 1997)
   2747..2766    -  promoter       PLtetO-1 promoter (fragment): modified phage lambda PL promoter with tet operator sites (Lutz and Bujard, 1997)
   2768..2971    -  promoter       CMV promoter: human cytomegalovirus (CMV) immediate early promoter
   2972..3351    -  enhancer       CMV enhancer: human cytomegalovirus immediate early enhancer
   3506..3558    +  misc_feature   bom (fragment): basis of mobility region from pBR322
   3617..3721    +  promoter       AmpR promoter: bla
   3722..4582    +  CDS            AmpR: β-lactamase; bla; confers resistance to ampicillin, carbenicillin, and related antibiotics
   4753..5341    +  rep_origin     ori: high-copy-number ColE1/pMB1/pBR322/pUC origin of replication
   5524..5616    +  CDS            lacI (fragment): lac repressor; lacI; The lac repressor binds to the lac operator to inhibit transcription in E. coli. This inhibition can be relieved by adding lactose or isopropyl-β-D-thiogalactopyranoside (IPTG).
   5629..5650    +  protein_bind   CAP binding site: CAP binding activates transcription in the presence of cAMP. E. coli catabolite activator protein
   5665..5695    +  promoter       lac promoter: promoter for the E. coli lac operon
   5703..5719    +  protein_bind   lac operator: The lac repressor binds to the lac operator to inhibit transcription in E. coli. This inhibition can be relieved by adding lactose or isopropyl-β-D-thiogalactopyranoside (IPTG). lac repressor encoded by lacI
   5792..5913    -  polyA_signal   SV40 poly(A) signal: SV40 polyadenylation signal
   5908..6033    -  CDS            ble (fragment): BLE_KLEPN - Experimental evidence at protein level: Swiss-Prot protein existence level 1. Binding protein with a strong affinity to the bleomycin family of antibiotics. Binds to CL990; an antimitotic-antibiotic compound. From Klebsiella pneumoniae.
   6043..7065    -  CDS            HygR: hygromycin B phosphotransferase confers resistance to hygromycin
   7073..7120    -  protein_bind   FRT: FLP-mediated recombination occurs in the 8-bp core sequence TCTAGAAA (Turan and Bode, 2011). FLP recombinase from the Saccharomyces cerevisiae 2μ plasmid
   7125..7358    -  rep_origin     f1 ori (fragment) (sequence partly withheld): f1 bacteriophage origin of replication; arrow indicates direction of (+) strand synthesis
   7379..7400    -  promoter       SV40 promoter (fragment): SV40 enhancer and early promoter
   7404..192     -  polyA_signal   bGH poly(A) signal (across the origin): bovine growth hormone polyadenylation signal
>Addgene plasmid #221519 | MAPK8_BirA_Cterm | addgene full sequence | sequence record 439379 | Addgene NGS Result
TATTGTCTTCCCAATCCTCCCCCTTGCTGTCCTGCCCCACCCCACCCCCCAGAATAGAATGACACCTACT
CAGACAATGCGATGCAATTTCCTCATTTTATTAGGAAAGGACAGTGGGAGTGGCACCTTCCAGGGTCAAG
GAAGGCACGGGGGAGGGGCAAACAACAGATGGCTGGCAACTAGAAGGCACAGTCGAGGCTGATCAGCGGG
TTTAAACGGGCCCTCTAGACTCGAGTTATTTATCGTCATCGTCTTTGTAGTCTGGCGCGCCGCCGCCGGG
GCCAGATCCCCCCTTCTCGGCGCTCCGCAGGCTGATCTCGCCGCCCATCCAGGGCTTGATGATGCCGTCC
TGCTCCAGCAGCAGGGCGCCCTGCTTGTCGATGCCCCGGCTGATGCCGAAGATCTCCTTGTCGCCGATGA
TCAGCTTCACGGGCCGGTTGATGAAGTTGTCCAGCTTCTCCCACCGGCTCAGGTAGGGGGCCAGGCCCTC
CTGCTCGAACAGCTCCAGGGCGGCCCGCAGCTCCCGGATCAGCATGGCGGCCAGGGTGTTCCGGTCCAGG
TTGATGCCGGCCTCCTGCAGGGTGATCCAGCCCTGGTTCACCACGCTCTCCTCCACCCGCCGCATGGCCA
TGTTGATGCCGGCGCCGATCACGATCTGGGCGGCGTCGCCGGTCTTGCCGGTCAGCTCCACCAGGATGCC
GGCCAGCTTCCGGTCCTGCAGGTACAGGTCGTTGGGCCACTTCACCCGCACCTTGTCGGCGCCCAGCTTC
CGCAGCACCTCGGCCATCACGATGCCGATCACCAGGCTCAGGCCGATGGCGGCGGCGGGGCCCTGCTCCA
GCCGCCAGAACATGCTCAGGTACAGGTTGGCGCCGAAGGGGCTGAACCACTTCCGGCCCCGGCCGCCCCG
GCCGGCCTGCTGGTACTCGGCGATGCAGGCGTCGCCGCTCTTCAGCTCGCCGATCCGGTCCAGCAGGTAC
TGGTTGGTGCTGTCGATCACGGGCAGCACGGCCACGCTGCCGCCGTCCAGCTGGCCCAGGATCTGCTTGG
CGTTCAGCAGCTGGATGGGCTCGGGCAGGCTGTAGCCCTTGCCGGGCACGGTGAACACGTCCACGCCCCA
GTCCCGCAGGGTCTGGATGTGCTTGTTGATGGCGGCCCGGCTCATGCCCAGGGTCTCGCCCAGCTGCTCG
CCGCTGTGGAACTCGCCGTTGGCCAGCAGGGCGATCAGCTTCAGGGGCACGGTGTTGTCCTTCATTCTAG
AATCAACCACTTTGTACAAGAAAGTTGGCAATCTACAGCAGCCCAGAGGCCCAGCTGCTGCTTCTAGACT
GCTGTCTGTATCAGAGGCCAAAGTCGGATCTGTTGACATTGAAGACACATCATTGACAGACGACGATGAT
GATGGATGCTGAGAGCCATTGATCACTGCTGCACCTAAAGGAGAGGGCTGCCCCCGTATAACTCCATTCT
TGGTTCTCTCCTCCAAGTCCATAACTTCCTTATATATCAATTCTTTCCACTCTTCTATTGTGTGTTCCCT
TTCATCTAACTGCTTGTCAGGGATCTTTGGTGGTGGAGCTTCTGCTTCAGAAGGATCATACCAGACATTG
ATGTACGGGTGTTGGAGAGCTTCATCTACAGAGATCCTTTTAGATGCATCTATTACCAGCATTTTGGATA
ACAAATCCCTTGCCTGACTGGCTTTAAGTTTGTTGTGTTCTGAGTCAGCTGGGAAAAGGACATCAGGGAA
GAGTTTCTCAAAGCTATATCCAGCATATTTAGGTCTGTTTTCAACGTAAGTCCTTACTGTTGGTTGCAGT
TTCTTCATGAATTCAGGACATGGTGTTCCAAGCTGTTCAATAACTTTATTCCACTGATCAATATGATCTG
TACCTGGGAACAAAACACCACCTTTGATCATTTCTCCCATGATGCACCCAACTGACCAAATGTCAACGTT
TTCCTTGTAGCCCATGCCAAGGATGACCTCGGGTGCTCTGTAGTAGCGAGTCACTACATAAGGCGTCATC
ATAAAACTCGTTCCTGCAGTCCTGGCCAGACCGAAGTCAAGAATCTTCAAAGTGCAATCAGATTTTACTA
CTATATTACTGGGCTTTAAGTCCCGATGAATAATTCCAGCAGAATGAAGGTGCTTGATTCCACACAGCAT
CTGATAGAGAAGGTAGGACATTCTTTCATGATCTAGCTCCATCTGAATCACTTGGCAAAGATTTGCATCC
ATGAGCTCCATGACTATGTAAACATCTTGAAATTCTTCTAGGGATTTCTGTGGTGTGAAAACATTCAAAA
GGCCAATTATATTTTTGTGATTAACACATTTCATAAGAACTAGCTCTCTGTAGGCCCGCTTGGCATGAGT
CTGATTCTGAAATGGTCGGCTTAGCTTCTTGATTGCAACATTTCTTTCAAGAATGGCATCATAAGCTGCG
CATACTATTCCTTGAGCTCCTGAGCCTATAGGTTTTAAATTCTGATATCGTTTCAGGACTGTGAATGTAG
AATCTCCAATCTCTACACTATAAAAATTGTTGTCACGCTTGCTTCTGCTCATGGTGCCAACTTTTTTGTA
CAAACTTGTCTAAAGCTTAAGTTTAAACGCTAGAGTCCGGAGGCTGGATCGGTCCCGGTGTCTTCTATGG
AGGTCAAAACAGCGTGGATGGCGTCTCCAGGCGATCTGACGGTTCACTAAACGAGCTCGTCGACGATCTC
TATCACTGATAGGGAGATCTCTATCACTGATAGGGAGAGCTCTGCTTATATAGACCTCCCACCGTACACG
CCTACCGCCCATTTGCGTCAATGGGGCGGAGTTGTTACGACATTTTGGAAAGTCCCGTTGATTTTGGTGC
CAAAACAAACTCCCATTGACGTCAATGGGGTGGAGACTTGGAAATCCCCGTGAGTCAAACCGCTATCCAC
GCCCATTGATGTACTGCCAAAACCGCATCACCATGGTAATAGCGATGACTAATACGTAGATGTACTGCCA
AGTAGGAAAGTCCCATAAGGTCATGTACTGGGCATAATGCCAGGCGGGCCATTTACCGTCATTGACGTCA
ATAGGGGGCGTACTTGGCATATGATACACTTGATGTACTGCCAAGTGGGCAGTTTACCGTAAATACTCCA
CCCATTGACGTCAATGGAAAGTCCCTATTGGCGTTACTATGGGAACATACGTCATTATTGACGTCAATGG
GCGGGGGTCGTTGGGCGGTCAGCCAGGCGGGCCATTTACCGTAAGTTATGTAACGCGGAACTCCATATAT
GGGCTATGAACTAATGACCCCGTAATTGATTACTATTAATAACTAGTCAATAATCAATGTCAACGCGTAT
ATCTGGCCCGTACATCGCGAAGCAGCGCAAAACGCCTAACCCTAAGCAGATTCTTCATGCAATTGTCGGT
CAAGCCTTGCCTTGTTGTAGCTTAAATTTTGCTCGCGCACTACTCAGCGACCTCCAACACACAAGCAGGG
AGCAGATACTGGCTTAACTATGCGGCATCAGAGCAGATTGTACTGAGAGTGCACCATAGGGGATCGGGAG
ATCTCCCGATCCGTCGACGTCAGGTGGCACTTTTCGGGGAAATGTGCGCGGAACCCCTATTTGTTTATTT
TTCTAAATACATTCAAATATGTATCCGCTCATGAGACAATAACCCTGATAAATGCTTCAATAATATTGAA
AAAGGAAGAGTATGAGTATTCAACATTTCCGTGTCGCCCTTATTCCCTTTTTTGCGGCATTTTGCCTTCC
TGTTTTTGCTCACCCAGAAACGCTGGTGAAAGTAAAAGATGCTGAAGATCAGTTGGGTGCACGAGTGGGT
TACATCGAACTGGATCTCAACAGCGGTAAGATCCTTGAGAGTTTTCGCCCCGAAGAACGTTTTCCAATGA
TGAGCACTTTTAAAGTTCTGCTATGTGGCGCGGTATTATCCCGTATTGACGCCGGGCAAGAGCAACTCGG
TCGCCGCATACACTATTCTCAGAATGACTTGGTTGAGTACTCACCAGTCACAGAAAAGCATCTTACGGAT
GGCATGACAGTAAGAGAATTATGCAGTGCTGCCATAACCATGAGTGATAACACTGCGGCCAACTTACTTC
TGACAACGATCGGAGGACCGAAGGAGCTAACCGCTTTTTTGCACAACATGGGGGATCATGTAACTCGCCT
TGATCGTTGGGAACCGGAGCTGAATGAAGCCATACCAAACGACGAGCGTGACACCACGATGCCTGTAGCA
ATGGCAACAACGTTGCGCAAACTATTAACTGGCGAACTACTTACTCTAGCTTCCCGGCAACAATTAATAG
ACTGGATGGAGGCGGATAAAGTTGCAGGACCACTTCTGCGCTCGGCCCTTCCGGCTGGCTGGTTTATTGC
TGATAAATCTGGAGCCGGTGAGCGTGGGTCTCGCGGTATCATTGCAGCACTGGGGCCAGATGGTAAGCCC
TCCCGTATCGTAGTTATCTACACGACGGGGAGTCAGGCAACTATGGATGAACGAAATAGACAGATCGCTG
AGATAGGTGCCTCACTGATTAAGCATTGGTAACTGTCAGACCAAGTTTACTCATATATACTTTAGATTGA
TTTAAAACTTCATTTTTAATTTAAAAGGATCTAGGTGAAGATCCTTTTTGATAATCTCATGACCAAAATC
CCTTAACGTGAGTTTTCGTTCCACTGAGCGTCAGACCCCGTAGAAAAGATCAAAGGATCTTCTTGAGATC
CTTTTTTTCTGCGCGTAATCTGCTGCTTGCAAACAAAAAAACCACCGCTACCAGCGGTGGTTTGTTTGCC
GGATCAAGAGCTACCAACTCTTTTTCCGAAGGTAACTGGCTTCAGCAGAGCGCAGATACCAAATACTGTT
CTTCTAGTGTAGCCGTAGTTAGGCCACCACTTCAAGAACTCTGTAGCACCGCCTACATACCTCGCTCTGC
TAATCCTGTTACCAGTGGCTGCTGCCAGTGGCGATAAGTCGTGTCTTACCGGGTTGGACTCAAGACGATA
GTTACCGGATAAGGCGCAGCGGTCGGGCTGAACGGGGGGTTCGTGCACACAGCCCAGCTTGGAGCGAACG
ACCTACACCGAACTGAGATACCTACAGCGTGAGCTATGAGAAAGCGCCACGCTTCCCGAAGGGAGAAAGG
CGGACAGGTATCCGGTAAGCGGCAGGGTCGGAACAGGAGAGCGCACGAGGGAGCTTCCAGGGGGAAACGC
CTGGTATCTTTATAGTCCTGTCGGGTTTCGCCACCTCTGACTTGAGCGTCGATTTTTGTGATGCTCGTCA
GGGGGGCGGAGCCTATGGAAAAACGCCAGCAACGCGGCCTTTTTACGGTTCCTGGCCTTTTGCTGGCCTT
TTGCTCACATGTTCTTTCCTGCGTTATCCCCTGATTCTGTGGATAACCGTATTACCGCCTTTGAGTGAGC
TGATACCGCTCGCCGCAGCCGAACGACCGAGCGCAGCGAGTCAGTGAGCGAGGAAGCGGAAGAGCGCCCA
ATACGCAAACCGCCTCTCCCCGCGCGTTGGCCGATTCATTAATGCAGCTGGCACGACAGGTTTCCCGACT
GGAAAGCGGGCAGTGAGCGCAACGCAATTAATGTGAGTTAGCTCACTCATTAGGCACCCCAGGCTTTACA
CTTTATGCTTCCGGCTCGTATGTTGTGTGGAATTGTGAGCGGATAACAATTTCACACAGGAAACAGCTAT
GACCATGATTACGCCAAGCTCTAGCTAGAGGTCGACGGTATACAGACATGATAAGATACATTGATGAGTT
TGGACAAACCACAACTAGAATGCAGTGAAAAAAATGCTTTATTTGTGAAATTTGTGATGCTATTGCTTTA
TTTGTAACCATTATAAGCTGCAATAAACAAGTTGGGGTGGGCGAAGAACTCCAGCATGAGATCCCCGCGC
TGGAGGATCATCCAGCCGGCGTCCCGGAAAACGATTCCGAAGCCCAACCTTTCATAGAAGGCGGCGGTGG
AATCGAAATCTCGTAGTACGTGCTATTCCTTTGCCCTCGGACGAGTGCTGGGGCGTCGGTTTCCACTATC
GGCGAGTACTTCTACACAGCCATCGGTCCAGACGGCCGCGCTTCTGCGGGCGATTTGTGTACGCCCGACA
GTCCCGGCTCCGGATCGGACGATTGCGTCGCATCGACCCTGCGCCCAAGCTGCATCATCGAAATTGCCGT
CAACCAAGCTCTGATAGAGTTGGTCAAGACCAATGCGGAGCATATACGCCCGGAGCCGCGGCGATCCTGC
AAGCTCCGGATGCCTCCGCTCGAAGTAGCGCGTCTGCTGCTCCATACAAGCCAACCACGGCCTCCAGAAG
AAGATGTTGGCGACCTCGTATTGGGAATCCCCGAACATCGCCTCGCTCCAGTCAATGACCGCTGTTATGC
GGCCATTGTCCGTCAGGACATTGTTGGAGCCGAAATCCGCGTGCACGAGGTGCCGGACTTCGGGGCAGTC
CTCGGCCCAAAGCATCAGCTCATCGAGAGCCTGCGCGACGGACGCACTGACGGTGTCGTCCATCACAGTT
TGCCAGTGATACACATGGGGATCAGCAATCGCGCATATGAAATCACGCCATGTAGTGTATTGACCGATTC
CTTGCGGTCCGAATGGGCCGAACCCGCTCGTCTGGCTAAGATCGGCCGCAGCGATCGCATCCATGGCCTC
CGCGACCGGCTGCAGAACAGCGGGCAGTTCGGTTTCAGGCAGGTCTTGCAACGTGACACCCTGTGCACGG
CGGGAGATGCAATAGGTCAGGCTCTCGCTGAACTCCCCAATGTCAAGCACTTCCGGAATCGGGAGCGCGG
CCGATGCAAAGTGCCGATAAACATAACGATCTTTGTAGAAACCATCGGCGCAGCTATTTACCCGCAGGAC
ATATCCACGCCCTCCTACATCGAAGCTGAAAGCACGAGATTCTTCGCCCTCCGAGAGCTGCATCAGGTCG
GAGACGCTGTCGAACTTTTCGATCAGAAACTTCTCGACAGACGTCGCGGTGAGTTCAGGCTTTTTGGCCA
AGGAAGTTCCTATACTTTCTAGAGAATAGGAACTTCGGAATAGGAACTTCTAGGTACGTGAACCATCACC
CT
[91 nt withheld, positions 7143-7233]
G
[124 nt withheld, positions 7235-7358]
GGGGATACCCCCTAGAGCCCCAGCTGGTTCTTTCCGCCTCAGAAGCCATAGAGCCCACCGCATCCCCAGC
ATGCCTGC
